Addgene plasmid #83809: sgRNA 2 GAPDH
Purpose: Express Sg-2 sgRNA targeting GAPDH
Depositing lab: Bo Feng. Depositing organization: Chinese University of Hong Kong. Publication: Knock-in of large reporter genes in human cells via CRISPR/Cas9-induced homology-dependent and independent DNA repair. He X, Tan C, Wang F, Wang Y, Zhou R, Cui D, You W, Zhao H, Ren J, Feng B. Nucleic Acids Res. 2016 May 19;44(9):e85. doi: 10.1093/nar/gkw064. Epub 2016 Feb 4. PubMed 26850641.
Backbone
  Vector backbone: MLM3636
  Backbone size w/o insert (bp): 2278
  Total vector size (bp): 2289
  Modifications to backbone: The oligos with overhang were synthesized, annealed and ligated into the sgRNA backbone linearized with BsmB1.
  Vector type: CRISPR
Growth in bacteria
  Bacterial resistance: Ampicillin, 100 μg/mL
  Growth temperature: 37°C
  Growth strain: DH5alpha
  Copy number: Low Copy
Gene/Insert
  Gene/Insert name: SgRNA
  gRNA/shRNA sequence: AGCCCCAGCAAGAGCACAAG (AGG)
Terms and licenses: Academic/Nonprofit Terms; Industry Terms: Not Available to Industry
How to cite: sgRNA 2 GAPDH was a gift from Bo Feng (Addgene plasmid # 83809 ; http://n2t.net/addgene:83809 ; RRID:Addgene_83809)
