[The description below was written by a language model from this plasmid's Addgene catalogue record and pLannotate feature annotations shown in this document.]
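Description:
sgRNA 2 GAPDH is a compact CRISPR guide RNA expression plasmid of 2,289 bp, built on the MLM3636 sgRNA backbone. It expresses a single guide RNA, designated Sg-2, that targets GAPDH. The guide was installed by annealing synthetic oligonucleotides with overhangs and ligating them into the backbone after linearization with BsmBI. This places a 20-nucleotide spacer between the promoter and the guide scaffold. The record also lists an adjacent AGG protospacer-adjacent motif at the genomic target, consistent with use alongside Streptococcus pyogenes Cas9.

The feature table shows a human U6 promoter, an RNA polymerase III promoter suited to producing short, uncapped transcripts with defined ends. A short gap downstream of it corresponds to the cloned spacer position, followed by a partial match to the S. pyogenes tracrRNA that forms the Cas9-binding scaffold of the chimeric sgRNA. A small fragment of a Gateway attB1 site lies upstream of the promoter and appears to be a backbone remnant rather than a functional element. The plasmid is propagated in E. coli through a ColE1/pUC-type origin and selected with ampicillin through the β-lactamase gene and its native promoter. The catalogue entry lists the plasmid as low copy, whereas the annotation describes the origin as a high-copy type.

The plasmid encodes no Cas9 and no mammalian selection marker or reporter, so the nuclease must be supplied from a separate construct. The associated publication concerns knock-in of large reporter genes in human cells through CRISPR/Cas9-induced homology-dependent and homology-independent repair. This suggests the guide is used to introduce a targeted cut at the GAPDH locus for such integration experiments.
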