Features (pLannotate 1.2.2; 6 found; start..end, strand, type, name):
     13..30      +  protein_bind   attB1 (fragment): mutant version of attB; recombination site for the Gateway® BP reaction BP Clonase™
     82..322     +  promoter       U6 promoter: RNA polymerase III promoter for human U6 snRNA
    369..436     +  misc_RNA       tracrRNA (fragment): trans-activating CRISPR RNA for the Streptococcus pyogenes CRISPR/Cas9 system
    540..1128    -  rep_origin     ori: high-copy-number ColE1/pMB1/pBR322/pUC origin of replication
   1299..2159    -  CDS            AmpR: β-lactamase; bla; confers resistance to ampicillin, carbenicillin, and related antibiotics
   2160..2264    -  promoter       AmpR promoter: bla
>Addgene plasmid #83809 | sgRNA 2 GAPDH | depositor full sequence | sequence record 169148 | sgRNA 2 GAPDH sequence 2289 bps
GACGTCGCTAGCTGTACAAAAAAGCAGGCTTTAAAGGAACCAATTCAGTCGACTGGATCCGGTACCAAGG
TCGGGCAGGAAGAGGGCCTATTTCCCATGATTCCTTCATATTTGCATATACGATACAAGGCTGTTAGAGA
GATAATTAGAATTAATTTGACTGTAAACACAAAGATATTAGTACAAAATACGTGACGTAGAAAGTAATAA
TTTCTTGGGTAGTTTGCAGTTTTAAAATTATGTTTTAAAATGGACTATCATATGCTTACCGTAACTTGAA
AGTATTTCGATTTCTTGGCTTTATATATCTTGTGGAAAGGACGAAACACCAGCCCCAGCAAGAGCACAAG
GTTTAAGAGCTATGCTGGAAACAGCATAGCAAGTTTAAATAAGGCTAGTCCGTTATCAACTTGAAAAAGT
GGCACCGAGTCGGTGCTTTTTTTAAGCTTGGGCCGCTCGAGGTACCTCTCTACATATGACATGTGAGCAA
AAGGCCAGCAAAAGGCCAGGAACCGTAAAAAGGCCGCGTTGCTGGCGTTTTTCCATAGGCTCCGCCCCCC
TGACGAGCATCACAAAAATCGACGCTCAAGTCAGAGGTGGCGAAACCCGACAGGACTATAAAGATACCAG
GCGTTTCCCCCTGGAAGCTCCCTCGTGCGCTCTCCTGTTCCGACCCTGCCGCTTACCGGATACCTGTCCG
CCTTTCTCCCTTCGGGAAGCGTGGCGCTTTCTCATAGCTCACGCTGTAGGTATCTCAGTTCGGTGTAGGT
CGTTCGCTCCAAGCTGGGCTGTGTGCACGAACCCCCCGTTCAGCCCGACCGCTGCGCCTTATCCGGTAAC
TATCGTCTTGAGTCCAACCCGGTAAGACACGACTTATCGCCACTGGCAGCAGCCACTGGTAACAGGATTA
GCAGAGCGAGGTATGTAGGCGGTGCTACAGAGTTCTTGAAGTGGTGGCCTAACTACGGCTACACTAGAAG
AACAGTATTTGGTATCTGCGCTCTGCTGAAGCCAGTTACCTTCGGAAAAAGAGTTGGTAGCTCTTGATCC
GGCAAACAAACCACCGCTGGTAGCGGTGGTTTTTTTGTTTGCAAGCAGCAGATTACGCGCAGAAAAAAAG
GATCTCAAGAAGATCCTTTGATCTTTTCTACGGGGTCTGACGCTCAGTGGAACGAAAACTCACGTTAAGG
GATTTTGGTCATGAGATTATCAAAAAGGATCTTCACCTAGATCCTTTTAAATTAAAAATGAAGTTTTAAA
TCAATCTAAAGTATATATGAGTAAACTTGGTCTGACAGTTACCAATGCTTAATCAGTGAGGCACCTATCT
CAGCGATCTGTCTATTTCGTTCATCCATAGTTGCCTGACTCCCCGTCGTGTAGATAACTACGATACGGGA
GGGCTTACCATCTGGCCCCAGTGCTGCAATGATACCGCGAGACCCACGCTCACCGGCTCCAGATTTATCA
GCAATAAACCAGCCAGCCGGAAGGGCCGAGCGCAGAAGTGGTCCTGCAACTTTATCCGCCTCCATCCAGT
CTATTAATTGTTGCCGGGAAGCTAGAGTAAGTAGTTCGCCAGTTAATAGTTTGCGCAACGTTGTTGCCAT
TGCTACAGGCATCGTGGTGTCACGCTCGTCGTTTGGTATGGCTTCATTCAGCTCCGGTTCCCAACGATCA
AGGCGAGTTACATGATCCCCCATGTTGTGCAAAAAAGCGGTTAGCTCCTTCGGTCCTCCGATCGTTGTCA
GAAGTAAGTTGGCCGCAGTGTTATCACTCATGGTTATGGCAGCACTGCATAATTCTCTTACTGTCATGCC
ATCCGTAAGATGCTTTTCTGTGACTGGTGAGTACTCAACCAAGTCATTCTGAGAATAGTGTATGCGGCGA
CCGAGTTGCTCTTGCCCGGCGTCAATACGGGATAATACCGCGCCACATAGCAGAACTTTAAAAGTGCTCA
TCATTGGAAAACGTTCTTCGGGGCGAAAACTCTCAAGGATCTTACCGCTGTTGAGATCCAGTTCGATGTA
ACCCACTCGTGCACCCAACTGATCTTCAGCATCTTTTACTTTCACCAGCGTTTCTGGGTGAGCAAAAACA
GGAAGGCAAAATGCCGCAAAAAAGGGAATAAGGGCGACACGGAAATGTTGAATACTCATACTCTTCCTTT
TTCAATATTATTGAAGCATTTATCAGGGTTATTGTCTCATGAGCGGATACATATTTGAATGTATTTAGAA
AAATAAACAAATAGGGGTTCCGCGCACATTTCCCCGAAAAGTGCCACCT
