>Addgene plasmid #83809 | sgRNA 2 GAPDH | addgene partial sequence | sequence record 165847 | LKO1_5 5'-GACTATCATATGCTTACCGT-3'
TGGCTTTATATATCTTGTGGAAAGGACGAAACACCAGCCCCAGCAAGAGCACAAGGTTTAAGAGCTATGC
TGGAAACAGCATAGCAAGTTTAAATAAGGCTAGTCCGTTATCAACTTGAAAAAGTGGCACCGAGTCGGTG
CTTTTTTTAAGCTTGGGCCGCTCGAGGTACCTCTCTACATATGACATGTGAGCAAAAGGCCAGCAAAAGG
CCAGGAACCGTAAAAAGGCCGCGTTGCTGGCGTTTTTCCATAGGCTCCGCCCCCCTGACGAGCATCACAA
AAATCGACGCTCAAGTCAGAGGTGGCGAAACCCGACAGGACTATAAAGATACCAGGCGTTTCCCCCTGGA
AGCTCCCTCGTGCGCTCTCCTGTTCCGACCCTGCCGCTTACCGGATACCTGTCCGCCTTTCTCCCTTCGG
GAAGCGTGGCGCTTTCTCATAGCTCACGCTGTAGGTATCTCAGTTCGGTGTAGGTCGTTCGCTCCAAGCT
GGGCTGTGTGCACGAACCCCCCGTTCAGCCCGACCGCTGCGCCTTATCCGGTAACTATCGTCTTGAGTCC
AACCCGGTAAGACACGACTTATCGCCACTGGCAGCAGCCACTGGTAACAGGATTAGCAGAGCGAGGTATG
TAGGCGGTGCTACAGAGTTCTTGAAGTGGTGGCCTAACTACGGCTACACTAGAAGAACAGTATTTGGTAT
CTGCGCTCTGCTGAAGCCAGTTACCTTCGGAAAAAGAGTTGGTAGCTCTTGATCCGGCAAACAAACCACC
GCTGGTAGCGGTGGTTTTTTTGTTTGCAAGCAGCAGATTACGCGCAGAAAAAAAGGATCTCAAGAAGATC
CTTTGATCTTTTCTACGGGGTCTGACGCTCAGTGGAACGAAAACTCACGTTAAGGGATTTTGGTCATGAG
ATTATCAAAAAGGATCTTCACCTAGATCCTTTTAAATTAAAAATGAAGTTTTAAATCAATCTAAAGTATA
TATGAGTAAA
