>Addgene plasmid #83809 | sgRNA 2 GAPDH | addgene partial sequence | sequence record 165848 | pBR322ori-F 5'-GGGAAACGCCTGGTATCTTT-3'
GACTTGAGCGTCGATTTTTGTGATGCTCGTCAGGGGGGCGGAGCCTATGGAAAAACGCCAGCAACGCGGC
CTTTTTACGGTTCCTGGCCTTTTGCTGGCCTTTTGCTCACATGTCATATGTAGAGAGGTACCTCGAGCGG
CCCAAGCTTAAAAAAAGCACCGACTCGGTGCCACTTTTTCAAGTTGATAACGGACTAGCCTTATTTAAAC
TTGCTATGCTGTTTCCAGCATAGCTCTTAAACCTTGTGCTCTTGCTGGGGCTGGTGTTTCGTCCTTTCCA
CAAGATATATAAAGCCAAGAAATCGAAATACTTTCAAGTTACGGTAAGCATATGATAGTCCATTTTAAAA
CATAATTTTAAAACTGCAAACTACCCAAGAAATTATTACTTTCTACGTCACGTATTTTGTACTAATATCT
TTGTGTTTACAGTCAAATTAATTCTAATTATCTCTCTAACAGCCTTGTATCGTATATGCAAATATGAAGG
AATCATGGGAAATAGGCCCTCTTCCTGCCCGACCTTGGTACCGGATCCAGTCGACTGAATTGGTTCCTTT
AAAGCCTGCTTTTTTGTACAGCTAGCGACGTCAGGTGGCACTTTTCGGGGAAATGTGCGCGGAACCCCTA
TTTGTTTATTTTTCTAAATACATTCAAATATGTATCCGCTCATGAGACAATAACCCTGATAAATGCTTCA
ATAATATTGAAAAAGGAAGAGTATGAGTATTCAACATTTCCGTGTCGCCCTTATTCCCTTTTTTGCGGCA
TTTTGCCTTCCTGTTTTTGCTCACCCAGAAACGCTGGTGAAAGTAAAAGATGCTGAAGATCAGTTGGGTG
CACGAGTGGGTTACATCGAACTGGATCTCAACAGCGGTAAGATCCTTGAGAGTTTTCGCCCCGAAGAACG
TTTTCCAATGATGAGCACTTTTAAAGTTCTGCTATGTGGCGCGGTATTATCCCGTATTGACGCCGGG
